>Addgene plasmid #125178 | pCLXSN(GFP)-HA-Tbkbp1 1-280 | addgene full sequence | sequence record 243863 | Addgene NGS Result
CGAAGCCGCGCGTCTTGTCTGCTGCAGCGCTGCAGCATCGTTCTGTGTTGTCTCTGTCTGACTGTGTTTC
TGTATTTGTCTGAAAATTAGGGCCAGACTGTTACCACTCCCTTAAGTTTGACCTTAGGTCACTGGAAAGA
TGTCGAGCGGATCGCTCACAACCAGTCGGTAGATGTCAAGAAGAGACGTTGGGTTACCTTCTGCTCTGCA
GAATGGCCAACCTTTAACGTCGGATGGCCGCGAGACGGCACCTTTAACCGAGACCTCATCACCCAGGTTA
AGATCAAGGTCTTTTCACCTGGCCCGCATGGACACCCAGACCAGGTCCCCTACATCGTGACCTGGGAAGC
CTTGGCTTTTGACCCCCCTCCCTGGGTCAAGCCCTTTGTACACCCTAAGCCTCCGCCTCCTCTTCCTCCA
TCCGCCCCGTCTCTCCCCCTTGAACCTCCTCGTTCGACCCCGCCTCGATCCTCCCTTTATCCAGCCCTCA
CTCCTTCTCTAGGCGCCGGAATTATCATGGCCTACCCTTATGATGTGCCAGATTATGCCTCTCCCGAATT
CATGGAGTCCATGTTTGAAGATGACATCAGCATCCTGACCCAAGAGGCCTTGGGGCCCAGTGAGGTGTGG
CTGGATGGTCCTGGAGACCCGTCCCTGGGAGGGGACATGTGTTCTGCCTCCCACTTTGCCCTCATCACAG
CCTACGGAGACATCAAGGAAAGGCTAGGAGGCCTGGAGAGGGAGAATGCCACCCTCCGCCGTCGCCTCAA
AGTCTATGAGATCAAGTATCCGCTGATCACTGATTTTGGAGAGGAGCATGGCTTCCCTCTGTATGAACTC
AAGGATGGCTCCCTGCTGGAGGTGGAGAAGGTCAGTCTGCAGCAACGACTCAACCAATTCCAACACGAGT
TGCAGAAGAGTAAGGAGCAGGAGGAGCAGCTCGGGGAGATGATCCAGGCTTACGAGAAACTGTGCGTGGA
GAAAAGCGACTTGGAGACAGAGCTGGGGGAGATGCGGGCCCTGGTAGAGACTCATCTACGGCAGATCTGT
GGTCTGGAGAAACAGCTGCAGCAACAGCAGGGCCTCCGGGACGCAGCTTTCTCCAGCCTGAGCCCCCCAG
CTGTCCCCGCCTCAGCCTGTCCTGACTTGGACCTGCACTATCTGGCTCTGAGAGGGGGACCTGCCTTGGG
TCATGGTTGGCCTGGCCCTACGAGTGTAAGTGTGAGCGAGCTGGAGAGGAGGCGCCTGGAAGAGGCCCTG
GAGGCTGCGCAGGGGGAGGCTCGGGGGGCTCAGCTCCGGGAGGAGCAACTCCAGGCGGAATGCGAGAGAC
TTCAGGGAGAGCTGAAGCAACTGCAGGAGACCCGGGCCCAGGATCTGGCCTCCAACCAGTCGGAATGTGA
CGGATCCGGCTGTGGAATGTGTGTCAGTTAGGGTGTGGAAAGTCCCCAGGCTCCCCAGCAGGCAGAAGTA
TGCAAAGCATGCATCTCAATTAGTCAGCAACCAGGTGTGGAAAGTCCCCAGGCTCCCCAGCAGGCAGAAG
TATGCAAAGCATGCATCTCAATTAGTCAGCAACCATAGTCCCGCCCCTAACTCCGCCCATCCCGCCCCTA
ACTCCGCCCAGTTCCGCCCATTCTCCGCCCCATGGCTGACTAATTTTTTTTATTTATGCAGAGGCCGAGG
CCGCCTCGGCCTCTGAGCTATTCCAGAAGTAGTGAGGAGGCTTTTTTGGAGGCCTAGGCTTTTGCAAAAA
GCTTGGGCTGCAGGTCGAGGCGGATCTGATCAAGAGACAGGATGAGCATCGATACCATGGTGAGCAAGGG
CGAGGAGCTGTTCACCGGGGTGGTGCCCATCCTGGTCGAGCTGGACGGCGACGTAAACGGCCACAAGTTC
AGCGTGTCCGGCGAGGGCGAGGGCGATGCCACCTACGGCAAGCTGACCCTGAAGTTCATCTGCACCACCG
GCAAGCTGCCCGTGCCCTGGCCCACCCTCGTGACCACCCTGACCTACGGCGTGCAGTGCTTCAGCCGCTA
CCCCGACCACATGAAGCAGCACGACTTCTTCAAGTCCGCCATGCCCGAAGGCTACGTCCAGGAGCGCACC
ATCTTCTTCAAGGACGACGGCAACTACAAGACCCGCGCCGAGGTGAAGTTCGAGGGCGACACCCTGGTGA
ACCGCATCGAGCTGAAGGGCATCGACTTCAAGGAGGACGGCAACATCCTGGGGCACAAGCTGGAGTACAA
CTACAACAGCCACAACGTCTATATCATGGCCGACAAGCAGAAGAACGGCATCAAGGTGAACTTCAAGATC
CGCCACAACATCGAGGACGGCAGCGTGCAGCTCGCCGACCACTACCAGCAGAACACCCCCATCGGCGACG
GCCCCGTGCTGCTGCCCGACAACCACTACCTGAGCACCCAGTCCGCCCTGAGCAAAGACCCCAACGAGAA
GCGCGATCACATGGTCCTGCTGGAGTTCGTGACCGCCGCCGGGATCACTCTCGGCATGGACGAGCTGTAC
AAGTAAGATGCATCGCATCGCCTTCTATCGCCTTCTTGACGAGTTCTTCTGAGCGGGACTCTGGGGTTCG
ATAAAATAAAAGATTTTATTTAGTCTCCAGAAAAAGGGGGGAATGAAAGACCCCACCTGTAGGTTTGGCA
AGCTAGCTTAAGTAACGCCATTTTGCAAGGCATGGAAAAATACATAACTGAGAATAGAGAAGTTCAGATC
AAGGTCAGGAACAGATGGAACAGCTGAATATGGGCCAAACAGGATATCTGTGGTAAGCAGTTCCTGCCCC
GGCTCAGGGCCAAGAACAGATGGAACAGCTGAATATGGGCCAAACAGGATATCTGTGGTAAGCAGTTCCT
GCCCCGGCTCAGGGCCAAGAACAGATGGTCCCCAGATGCGGTCCAGCCCTCAGCAGTTTCTAGAGAACCA
TCAGATGTTTCCAGGGTGCCCCAAGGACCTGAAATGACCCTGTGCCTTATTTGAACTAACCAATCAGTTC
GCTTCTCGCTTCTGTTCGCGCGCTTCTGCTCCCCGAGCTCAATAAAAGAGCCCACAACCCCTCACTCGGG
GCGCCAGTCCTCCGATTGACTGAGTCGCCCGGGTACCCGTGTATCCAATAAACCCTCTTGCAGTTGCATC
CGACTTGTGGTCTCGCTGTTCCTTGGGAGGGTCTCCTCTGAGTGATTGACTACCCGTCAGCGGGGGTCTT
TCATTTGGGGGCTCGTCCGGGATCGGGAGACCCCTGCCCAGGGACCACCGACCCACCACCGGGAGGTAAG
CTGGCTGCCTCGCGCGTTTCGGTGATGACGGTGAAAACCTCTGACACATGCAGCTCCCGGAGACGGTCAC
AGCTTGTCTGTAAGCGGATGCCGGGAGCAGACAAGCCCGTCAGGGCGCGTCAGCGGGTGTTGGCGGGTGT
CGGGGCGCAGCCATGACCCAGTCACGTAGCGATAGCGGAGTGTATCTAGCTAGGTAGCTAGAGGATCTTT
GTGAAGGAACCTTACTTCTGTGGTGTGACATAATTGGACAAACTACCTACAGAGATTTAAAGCTCTAAGG
TAAATATAAAATTTTTAAGTGTATAATGTGTTAAACTACTGATTCTAATTGTTTGTGTATTTTAGATTCC
AACCTATGGAACTGATGAATGGGAGCAGTGGTGGAATGCCTTTAATGAGGAAAACCTGTTTTGCTCAGAA
GAAATGCCATCTAGTGATGATGAGGCTACTGCTGACTCTCAACATTCTACTCCTCCAAAAAAGAAGAGAA
AGGTAGAAGACCCCAAGGACTTTCCTTCAGAATTGCTAAGTTTTTTGAGTCATGCTGTGTTTAGTAATAG
AACTCTTGCTTGCTTTGCTATTTACACCACAAAGGAAAAAGCTGCACTGCTATACAAGAAAATTATGGAA
AAATATTTGATGTATAGTGCCTTGACTAGAGATCATAATCAGCCATACCACATTTGTAGAGGTTTTACTT
GCTTTAAAAAACCTCCCACACCTCCCCCTGAACCTGAAACATAAAATGAATGCAATTGTTGTTGTTAACT
TGTTTATTGCAGCTTATAATGGTTACAAATAAAGCAATAGCATCACAAATTTCACAAATAAAGCATTTTT
TTCACTGCATTCTAGTTGTGGTTTGTCCAAACTCATCAATGTATCTTATCATGTCTGGATCAGCTTCAGA
AGATGGCGGAGGGCCTCCAACACAGTAATTTTCCTCCCGACTCTTAAAATAGAAAATGTCAAGTCAGTTA
AGCAGGAAGTGACTAACTGACCGCAGCTGGCCGTGCGACATCCTCTTTTAATTAGTTGCTAGGCAACTGC
CCTCCAGAGGGCAGTGTGGTTTTGCAAGAGGAAGCAAAAAGCCTCTCCACCCAGGCCTAGAATGTTTCCA
CCCAATCATTACTATGACAACAGCTGTTTTTTTTAGTATTAAGCAGAGGCCGGGGGCCCCTGGCCTCCGC
TTACTCTGGAGAAAAAGAAGAGAGGCATTGTAGAGGCTTCCAGAGGCAACTTGTCAAAACAGGACTGCTT
CTATTTCTGTCACACTGTCTGGCCCTGTCACAAGGTCCAGCACCTCCATACCCCCTTTAATAAGCAGTTT
GGGAACGGGTGCGGGTCTTACTCCGCCCATCCCGCCCCTAACTCCGCCCAGTTCCGCCCATTCTCCGCCC
CATGGCTGACTAATTTTTTTTATTTATGCAGAGGCCGAGGCCGCCTCGGCCTCTGAGCTATTCCAGAAGT
AGTGAGGAGGCTTTTTTGGAGGCTGCATTAATGAATCGGCCAACGCGCGGGGAGAGGCGGTTTGCGTATT
GGGCGCTCTTCCGCTTCCTCGCTCACTGACTCGCTGCGCTCGGTCGTTCGGCTGCGGCGAGCGGTATCAG
CTCACTCAAAGGCGGTAATACGGTTATCCACAGAATCAGGGGATAACGCAGGAAAGAACATGTGAGCAAA
AGGCCAGCAAAAGGCCAGGAACCGTAAAAAGGCCGCGTTGCTGGCGTTTTTCCATAGGCTCCGCCCCCCT
GACGAGCATCACAAAAATCGACGCTCAAGTCAGAGGTGGCGAAACCCGACAGGACTATAAAGATACCAGG
CGTTTCCCCCTGGAAGCTCCCTCGTGCGCTCTCCTGTTCCGACCCTGCCGCTTACCGGATACCTGTCCGC
CTTTCTCCCTTCGGGAAGCGTGGCGCTTTCTCATAGCTCACGCTGTAGGTATCTCAGTTCGGTGTAGGTC
GTTCGCTCCAAGCTGGGCTGTGTGCACGAACCCCCCGTTCAGCCCGACCGCTGCGCCTTATCCGGTAACT
ATCGTCTTGAGTCCAACCCGGTAAGACACGACTTATCGCCACTGGCAGCAGCCACTGGTAACAGGATTAG
CAGAGCGAGGTATGTAGGCGGTGCTACAGAGTTCTTGAAGTGGTGGCCTAACTACGGCTACACTAGAAGG
ACAGTATTTGGTATCTGCGCTCTGCTGAAGCCAGTTACCTTCGGAAAAAGAGTTGGTAGCTCTTGATCCG
GCAAACAAACCACCGCTGGTAGCGGTGGTTTTTTTGTTTGCAAGCAGCAGATTACGCGCAGAAAAAAAGG
ATCTCAAGAAGATCCTTTGATCTTTTCTACGGGGTCTGACGCTCAGTGGAACGAAAACTCACGTTAAGGG
ATTTTGGTCATGAGATTATCAAAAAGGATCTTCACCTAGATCCTTTTAAATTAAAAATGAAGTTTTAAAT
CAATCTAAAGTATATATGAGTAAACTTGGTCTGACAGTTACCAATGCTTAATCAGTGAGGCACCTATCTC
AGCGATCTGTCTATTTCGTTCATCCATAGTTGCCTGACTCCCCGTCGTGTAGATAACTACGATACGGGAG
GGCTTACCATCTGGCCCCAGTGCTGCAATGATACCGCGAGACCCACGCTCACCGGCTCCAGATTTATCAG
CAATAAACCAGCCAGCCGGAAGGGCCGAGCGCAGAAGTGGTCCTGCAACTTTATCCGCCTCCATCCAGTC
TATTAATTGTTGCCGGGAAGCTAGAGTAAGTAGTTCGCCAGTTAATAGTTTGCGCAACGTTGTTGCCATT
GCTGCAGGCATCGTGGTGTCACGCTCGTCGTTTGGTATGGCTTCATTCAGCTCCGGTTCCCAACGATCAA
GGCGAGTTACATGATCCCCCATGTTGTGCAAAAAAGCGGTTAGCTCCTTCGGTCCTCCGATCGTTGTCAG
AAGTAAGTTGGCCGCAGTGTTATCACTCATGGTTATGGCAGCACTGCATAATTCTCTTACTGTCATGCCA
TCCGTAAGATGCTTTTCTGTGACTGGTGAGTACTCAACCAAGTCATTCTGAGAATAGTGTATGCGGCGAC
CGAGTTGCTCTTGCCCGGCGTCAATACGGGATAATACCGCGCCACATAGCAGAACTTTAAAAGTGCTCAT
CATTGGAAAACGTTCTTCGGGGCGAAAACTCTCAAGGATCTTACCGCTGTTGAGATCCAGTTCGATGTAA
CCCACTCGTGCACCCAACTGATCTTCAGCATCTTTTACTTTCACCAGCGTTTCTGGGTGAGCAAAAACAG
GAAGGCAAAATGCCGCAAAAAAGGGAATAAGGGCGACACGGAAATGTTGAATACTCATACTCTTCCTTTT
TCAATATTATTGAAGCATTTATCAGGGTTATTGTCTCATGAGCGGATACATATTTGAATGTATTTAGAAA
AATAAACAAATAGGGGTTCCGCGCACATTTCCCCGAAAAGTGCCACCTGACGTCTAAGAAACCATTATTA
TCATGACATTAACCTATAAAAATAGGCGTATCACGAGGCCCTTTCGTCTCGCGCGTTTCGGTGATGACGG
TGAAAACCTCTGACACATGCAGCTCCCGGAGACGGTCACAGCTTGTCTGTAAGCGGATGCCGGGAGCAGA
CAAGCCCGTCAGGGCGCGTCAGCGGGTGTTGGCGGGTGTCGGGGCTGGCTTAACTATGCGGCATCAGAGC
AGATTGTACTGAGAGTGCACCATATGCGGTGTGAAATACCGCACAGATGCGTAAGGAGAAAATACCGCAT
CAGGCGCCATTCGCCATTCAGGCTGCGCAACTGTTGGGAAGGGCGATCGGTGCGGGCCTCTTCGCTATTA
CGCCAGCGCGTTGACATTGATTATTGACTAGTTATTAATAGTAATCAATTACGGGGTCATTAGTTCATAG
CCCATATATGGAGTTCCGCGTTACATAACTTACGGTAAATGGCCCGCCTGGCTGACCGCCCAACGACCCC
CGCCCATTGACGTCAATAATGACGTATGTTCCCATAGTAACGCCAATAGGGACTTTCCATTGACGTCAAT
GGGTGGAGTATTTACGGTAAACTGCCCACTTGGCAGTACATCAAGTGTATCATATGCCAAGTACGCCCCC
TATTGACGTCAATGACGGTAAATGGCCCGCCTGGCATTATGCCCAGTACATGACCTTATGGGACTTTCCT
ACTTGGCAGTACATCTACGTATTAGTCATCGCTATTACCATGGTGATGCGGTTTTGGCAGTACATCAATG
GGCGTGGATAGCGGTTTGACTCACGGGGATTTCCAAGTCTCCACCCCATTGACGTCAATGGGAGTTTGTT
TTGGCACCAAAATCAACGGGACTTTCCAAAATGTCGTAACAACTCCGCCCCATTGACGCAAATGGGCGGT
AGGCGTGTACGGTGGGAGGTCTATATAAGCAGAGCTCAATAAAAGAGCCCACAACCCCTCACTCGGCGCG
CCAGTCTTCCGATAGACTGCGTCGCCCGGGTACCCGTATTCCCAATAAAGCCTCTTGCTGTTTGCATCCG
AATCGTGGTCTCGCTGTTCCTTGGGAGGGTCTCCTCTGAGTGATTGACTACCCACGACGGGGGTCTTTCA
TTTGGGGGCTCGTCCGGGATTTGGAGACCCCTGCCCAGGGACCACCGACCCACCACCGGGAGGTAAGCTG
GCCAGCAACTTATCTGTGTCTGTCCGATTGTCTAGTGTCTATGTTTGATGTTATGCGCCTGCGTCTGTAC
TAGTTAGCTAACTAGCTCTGTATCTGGCGGACCCGTGGTGGAACTGACGAGTTCTGAACACCCGGCCGCA
ACCCTGGGAGACGTCCCAGGGACTTTGGGGGCCGTTTTTGTGGCCCGACCTGAGGAAGGGAGTCGATGTG
GAATCCGACCCCGTCAGGATATGTGGTTCTGGTAGGAGACGAGAACCTAAAACAGTTCCCGCCTCCGTCT
GAATTTTTGCTTTCGGTTTGGAAC
Features (pLannotate 1.2.2; 27 found; start..end, strand, type, name):
     91..507     +  CDS            gag (truncated): truncated Moloney murine leukemia virus (MMLV) gag gene lacking the start codon
    562..1401    +  CDS            Tbkbp1 (fragment): TBKB1_MOUSE - Also known as Sintbad From Mus musculus (Mouse).
   1419..1748    +  promoter       SV40 promoter: SV40 enhancer and early promoter
   1807..2526    +  CDS            EGFP: the original enhanced GFP (Yang et al., 1996) mammalian codon-optimized
   2534..2572    +  CDS            NeoR/KanR (fragment): aminoglycoside phosphotransferase confers resistance to neomycin, kanamycin, and G418 (Geneticin®)
   2632..3225    +  LTR            LTR: long terminal repeat from Moloney murine leukemia virus
   3294..3334    +  CDS            rop (fragment): Rop protein, which maintains plasmids at low copy number; rop
   3436..3475    +  misc_feature   bom (fragment): basis of mobility region from pBR322
   3494..3568    +  CDS            small t antigen (fragment): SV40 (simian virus 40) small t antigen
   3570..3635    +  intron         small t intron: SV40 (simian virus 40) small t antigen intron
   3765..3785    +  CDS            SV40 NLS: nuclear localization signal of SV40 (simian virus 40) large T antigen
   3792..3926    +  CDS            LT_POVHA (fragment): Protein inferred from homology: Swiss-Prot protein existence level 3. Isoform large T antigen is a key early protein essential for both driving viral replication and inducing cellular transformation. Plays a role in viral genome replication by driving entry of quiescent cells into the cell cycle and by autoregulating the synthesis of viral early mRNA. Displays highly oncogenic activities by corrupting the host cellular checkpoint mechanisms that guard cell division and the transcription, replication, and repair of DNA. Participates in the modulation of cellular gene expression preceeding viral
   3951..4034    +  CDS            large T antigen (fragment): large T antigen from SV40 (simian virus 40)
   4057..4191    +  polyA_signal   SV40 poly(A) signal: SV40 polyadenylation signal
   4540..4638    -  CDS            VP1_POVMP (fragment): Experimental evidence at protein level: Swiss-Prot protein existence level 1. Forms an icosahedral capsid with a T=7 symmetry and a 40 nm diameter. The capsid is composed of 72 pentamers linked to each other by disulfide bonds and associated with VP2 or VP3 proteins. Interacts with terminal alpha(2,3)-linked sialic acids on the cell surface to provide virion attachment to target cell. This attachment induces virion internalization predominantly through caveolin-mediated endocytosis. Once attached, the virion is internalized by caveolin- mediated endocytosis and traffics to the endoplasmic reti
   4649..4783    +  rep_origin     SV40 ori: SV40 origin of replication
   4782..4836    -  CDS            lacI (fragment): lac repressor; lacI; The lac repressor binds to the lac operator to inhibit transcription in E. coli. This inhibition can be relieved by adding lactose or isopropyl-β-D-thiogalactopyranoside (IPTG).
   5019..5607    -  rep_origin     ori: high-copy-number ColE1/pMB1/pBR322/pUC origin of replication
   5778..6638    -  CDS            AmpR: β-lactamase; bla; confers resistance to ampicillin, carbenicillin, and related antibiotics
   6639..6743    -  promoter       AmpR promoter: bla
   6838..6873    +  CDS            rop (fragment): Rop protein, which maintains plasmids at low copy number; rop
   6975..7074    +  misc_feature   bom (fragment): basis of mobility region from pBR322
   7080..7147    -  CDS            lacZα (fragment): LacZα fragment of β-galactosidase; lacZ fragment
   7153..7532    +  enhancer       CMV enhancer: human cytomegalovirus immediate early enhancer
   7533..7736    +  promoter       CMV promoter: human cytomegalovirus (CMV) immediate early promoter
   7737..7912    +  LTR            5' LTR (truncated): truncated long terminal repeat from Moloney murine sarcoma virus
   8034..24      +  misc_feature   MESV Ψ (fragment) (across the origin): packaging signal of murine embryonic stem cell virus
