[The description below was written by a language model from this plasmid's Addgene catalogue record and pLannotate feature annotations shown in this document.]
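Description:
pCLXSN(GFP)-HA-Tbkbp1 1-280 is a gammaretroviral (MoMLV-type) expression vector built on a modified pCLXSN backbone in which the usual neomycin-resistance marker has been replaced by EGFP; only a short remnant of NeoR/KanR remains after the EGFP coding sequence. It is maintained in E. coli through a high-copy ColE1/pUC-type origin and an ampicillin-resistance (β-lactamase) gene. The plasmid backbone also carries an SV40 origin and SV40 early-region remnants (small t intron, T antigen fragments, poly(A) signal) outside the proviral unit.

The viral cassette begins with a hybrid 5′ end in which the CMV immediate-early enhancer and promoter are fused to a truncated 5′ LTR. This arrangement drives strong transcription of the genomic RNA in transfected packaging cells. It is followed by the Ψ packaging signal extending into a truncated, start-codon-less gag segment that improves encapsidation. Next comes the insert, an 840-nt mouse Tbkbp1 (SINTBAD) fragment encoding amino acids 1–280. The catalogue lists an N-terminal HA tag on it, although the tag is not separately annotated in the feature table. An internal SV40 enhancer/early promoter then drives EGFP, and a full MoMLV 3′ LTR closes the provirus.

Because gag, pol and env are absent, virus production requires these functions in trans. Transduced cells are identified or sorted by GFP fluorescence rather than by drug selection. The stated purpose is retroviral expression of this truncated Tbkbp1 in mammalian cells. An HA-tagged truncation of this kind suits domain-mapping or functional studies of the TBK1-binding adaptor, though the record does not specify particular experiments.
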