Addgene plasmid #125178: pCLXSN(GFP)-HA-Tbkbp1 1-280
Purpose: Retroviral expression of mouse Tbkbp1 (1-280)
Depositing lab: Shao-Cong Sun. Depositing organization: University of Texas MD Anderson Cancer Center. Publication: TBK-binding protein 1 regulates IL-15-induced autophagy and NKT cell survival. Zhu L, Xie X, Zhang L, Wang H, Jie Z, Zhou X, Shi J, Zhao S, Zhang B, Cheng X, Sun SC. Nat Commun. 2018 Jul 18;9(1):2812. doi: 10.1038/s41467-018-05097-5. PubMed 30022064.
Backbone
  Vector backbone: pCLXSN(GFP)-HA
  Backbone manufacturer: Obtained from Dr. Inder Verma and modified in Dr. Shao-Cong's lab. Addgene Plasmid #27557
  Vector type: Mammalian Expression, Retroviral
  Selectable markers: GFP
Growth in bacteria
  Bacterial resistance: Ampicillin, 100 μg/mL
  Growth temperature: 37°C
  Growth strain: NEB Stable
  Copy number: High Copy
Gene/Insert
  Gene/Insert name: Tbkbp1
  Species: M. musculus (mouse)
  Mutation: Contains amino acids 1-280
  Entrez Gene: Tbkbp1 (a.k.a. 3110043L15Rik, ProSAPiP2, SINTBAD)
  Promoter: CMV
  Tag / fusion protein: HA (N terminal on insert)
  Cloning method: Restriction Enzyme; 5′ cloning site unknown (unknown if destroyed); 3′ cloning site unknown (unknown if destroyed)
  Sequencing primers: 5′ pLXSN5
Terms and licenses: Academic/Nonprofit Terms; Industry Terms: Not Available to Industry
How to cite: pCLXSN(GFP)-HA-Tbkbp1 1-280 was a gift from Shao-Cong Sun (Addgene plasmid # 125178 ; http://n2t.net/addgene:125178 ; RRID:Addgene_125178)
